Addgene plasmid #147459: pCIneo-lambdaN-HA-CeSmg5-Q94E_S
Purpose: Mammalian Expression of CeSmg5-Q94E
Depositing lab: Elisa Izaurralde. Depositing organization: Max Planck Institute for Developmental Biology. Publication: An unusual arrangement of two 14-3-3-like domains in the SMG5-SMG7 heterodimer is required for efficient nonsense-mediated mRNA decay. Jonas S, Weichenrieder O, Izaurralde E. Genes Dev. 2013 Jan 15;27(2):211-25. doi: 10.1101/gad.206672.112. PubMed 23348841.
Backbone
  Vector backbone: pCI-neo
  Vector type: Mammalian Expression
Growth in bacteria
  Bacterial resistance: Ampicillin, 100 μg/mL
  Growth temperature: 37°C
  Growth strain: DH5alpha
  Copy number: High Copy
Gene/Insert
  Gene/Insert name: CeSmg5-Q94E
  Species: C. elegans (nematode)
  Entrez Gene: smg-5 (a.k.a. W02D3.8)
  Cloning method: Unknown
Terms and licenses: Academic/Nonprofit Terms; Industry Terms: Not Available to Industry
Depositor comments: ORF extraced from NCBI:NM_059528.6 Plasmids from this collection were made available to the research community and donated after the lab closed. Please note that the sequence provided by the depositing laboratory may be theoretical/predicted or based on Sanger sequencing results. There may be discrepancies between sequencing results obtained by Addgene and the depositor sequence. If an Addgene verified sequence is not available, please contact before placing your order to request that our lab fully sequence the plasmid.
How to cite: pCIneo-lambdaN-HA-CeSmg5-Q94E_S was a gift from Elisa Izaurralde (Addgene plasmid # 147459 ; http://n2t.net/addgene:147459 ; RRID:Addgene_147459)
