[The description below was written by a language model from this plasmid's Addgene catalogue record and pLannotate feature annotations shown in this document.]
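Description:
pCIneo-lambdaN-HA-CeSmg5-Q94E_S is a 7,225 nt mammalian expression plasmid built on the pCI-neo backbone. It encodes the Caenorhabditis elegans nonsense-mediated mRNA decay factor SMG-5 carrying a Q94E point substitution. It is maintained in E. coli as a high-copy plasmid through a ColE1/pUC-type origin and selected with ampicillin via the β-lactamase gene. An f1 origin is also present and permits single-stranded DNA production. For mammalian cells, a separate cassette places the neomycin phosphotransferase gene under the SV40 enhancer/early promoter with a synthetic polyadenylation signal, which would allow G418 selection of stable transfectants.

The expression unit is driven by the human CMV immediate-early enhancer and promoter, followed by the chimeric β-globin/immunoglobulin intron that pCI vectors use to improve transcript processing and expression, and it is terminated by an SV40 poly(A) signal. A T7 promoter lies just upstream of the coding region and a T3 promoter fragment lies downstream. The open reading frame begins with a short fragment of the bacteriophage lambda N protein, followed by an HA epitope sequence. The smg-5 coding sequence was not annotated by the feature tool, but it presumably occupies the unannotated stretch between the HA tag and the T3 site. The lambda N peptide binds boxB RNA hairpins, so fusions of this type are generally used to tether a protein to a boxB-containing reporter mRNA and test its effect on transcript fate, while the HA tag serves for detection or immunoprecipitation. The record states the purpose only as mammalian expression of the mutant. The associated work concerns the SMG5–SMG7 heterodimer and its 14-3-3-like domains in nonsense-mediated decay, but the record does not say what the Q94E change does. The deposited sequence may be theoretical or predicted rather than fully verified.
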