Features (pLannotate 1.2.2; 20 found; start..end, strand, type, name):
    140..517     +  enhancer       CMV enhancer: human cytomegalovirus immediate early enhancer
    518..729     +  promoter       CMV promoter: human cytomegalovirus (CMV) immediate early promoter
    890..1022    +  intron         chimeric intron: chimera between introns from human β-globin and immunoglobulin heavy chain genes
   1067..1085    +  promoter       T7 promoter: promoter for bacteriophage T7 RNA polymerase
   1104..1169    +  CDS            N (fragment): REGN_LAMBD - Experimental evidence at protein level: Swiss-Prot protein existence level 1. Plays a role as a transcriptional antitermination factor that allows the virus to initiate its lytic phase. Activates expression of the delayed viral early genes by modifying host RNA polymerase (RNAP) into a form that is resistant to termination signals. This antitermination function requires the host NusA protein which serves to stabilize the interaction between antitermination protein N and host RNA polymerase. From Escherichia phage lambda (Bacteriophage lambda).
   1194..1220    +  CDS            3xHA (fragment): three tandem HA epitope tags
   2894..2911    -  promoter       T3 promoter (fragment): promoter for bacteriophage T3 RNA polymerase
   2929..3050    -  polyA_signal   SV40 poly(A) signal: SV40 polyadenylation signal
   3073..3141    -  CDS            large T antigen (fragment): large T antigen from SV40 (simian virus 40)
   3165..3232    +  CDS            lacZα (fragment): LacZα fragment of β-galactosidase; lacZ fragment
   3236..3664    +  rep_origin     f1 ori (sequence partly withheld): f1 bacteriophage origin of replication; arrow indicates direction of (+) strand synthesis
   3692..3743    -  misc_feature   bom (fragment): basis of mobility region from pBR322
   3808..4165    +  promoter       SV40 promoter: SV40 enhancer and early promoter
   4216..5007    +  CDS            neo: KKA2_KLEPN - Also known as kan, nptII. Experimental evidence at protein level: Swiss-Prot protein existence level 1. Resistance to kanamycin, neomycin, paromomycin, ribostamycin, butirosin and gentamicin B. From Klebsiella pneumoniae.
   5074..5122    +  polyA_signal   poly(A) signal: synthetic polyadenylation signal
   5142..5196    -  misc_feature   bom (fragment): basis of mobility region from pBR322
   5298..5333    -  CDS            rop (fragment): Rop protein, which maintains plasmids at low copy number; rop
   5428..5532    +  promoter       AmpR promoter: bla
   5533..6393    +  CDS            AmpR: β-lactamase; bla; confers resistance to ampicillin, carbenicillin, and related antibiotics
   6564..7152    +  rep_origin     ori: high-copy-number ColE1/pMB1/pBR322/pUC origin of replication
>Addgene plasmid #147459 | pCIneo-lambdaN-HA-CeSmg5-Q94E_S | depositor full sequence | sequence record 289906 | Full Sequence
TCAATATTGGCCATTAGCCATATTATTCATTGGTTATATAGCATAAATCAATATTGGCTATTGGCCATTG
CATACGTTGTATCTATATCATAATATGTACATTTATATTGGCTCATGTCCAATATGACCGCCATGTTGGC
ATTGATTATTGACTAGTTATTAATAGTAATCAATTACGGGGTCATTAGTTCATAGCCCATATATGGAGTT
CCGCGTTACATAACTTACGGTAAATGGCCCGCCTGGCTGACCGCCCAACGACCCCCGCCCATTGACGTCA
ATAATGACGTATGTTCCCATAGTAACGCCAATAGGGACTTTCCATTGACGTCAATGGGTGGAGTATTTAC
GGTAAACTGCCCACTTGGCAGTACATCAAGTGTATCATATGCCAAGTCCGCCCCCTATTGACGTCAATGA
CGGTAAATGGCCCGCCTGGCATTATGCCCAGTACATGACCTTACGGGACTTTCCTACTTGGCAGTACATC
TACGTATTAGTCATCGCTATTACCATGGTGATGCGGTTTTGGCAGTACACCAATGGGCGTGGATAGCGGT
TTGACTCACGGGGATTTCCAAGTCTCCACCCCATTGACGTCAATGGGAGTTTGTTTTGGCACCAAAATCA
ACGGGACTTTCCAAAATGTCGTAACAACTGCGATCGCCCGCCCCGTTGACGCAAATGGGCGGTAGGCGTG
TACGGTGGGAGGTCTATATAAGCAGAGCTCGTTTAGTGAACCGTCAGATCACTAGAAGCTTTATTGCGGT
AGTTTATCACAGTTAAATTGCTAACGCAGTCAGTGCTTCTGACACAACAGTCTCGAACTTAAGCTGCAGT
GACTCTCTTAAGGTAGCCTTGCAGAAGTTGGTCGTGAGGCACTGGGCAGGTAAGTATCAAGGTTACAAGA
CAGGTTTAAGGAGACCAATAGAAACTGGGCTTGTCGAGACAGAGAAGACTCTTGCGTTTCTGATAGGCAC
CTATTGGTCTTACTGACATCCACTTTGCCTTTCTCTCCACAGGTGTCCACTCCCAGTTCAATTACAGCTC
TTAAGGCTAGAGTACTTAATACGACTCACTATAGGCTAGCAATTGCGGCCACCATGGACGCACAAACACG
ACGACGTGAGCGTCGCGCTGAGAAACAAGCTCAATGGAAAGCTGCAAACGGTGGATCTCCTCCACATATG
GCTTACCCATACGATGTTCCAGATTACGCTCCTCCACTCGAGATGCAAAAGTCAGATGAAGTCACTGAAA
AGTTCAAACGATATTGTAATCAACTGGAAAAATACGGCCAAACTGAAAATGTGCATTCTCCAGTGATGGC
GATGTTGCGCAGAAAAGGCCGAAAACAGCTCATTGAGATTATGAAACGCGACGGGGACTGTACAAGTTCA
ATCAATAAATTGTGGATTGTTGGATATTATCACCCTTTCCAGTTTTTTATTCGAGATAAGGAGAAAAACA
TGGCAATAGCCGTGTTGCTGACAATGTTCTGTGGAGAGCTTGAAGAAATGCTTTCGCTTCCCGATGACAA
ATACCCAGCATTGTGGAACATGTACATTGGAGATTTTCATCGTTATATGCCAGACGAAGAAATTCAGAAA
TGCTTGGCAGTTGGATATTATTCAAGAGCAATCGATCTAGATCCGAATCAAGGAAGAGCTTTCCACGTTC
TCGCTGGTCTCCGAGCTGACCTGAATGTTGCACAGAAGCTGAGACTGATGATTTTAGGACAGCTCGCCGA
TGCTCCATATAAAAAAGGCACTGAACTCTTGGAATATTTGAAATTTCCACAAAAAGAATCCACTGATAAA
TTGATGGTAGATTTTGTCATTTGGGCATTGAACGAGAAATCAAAACGAATGGATTATCAGATGACTGGAA
TCAAAATAGTAAACGAGTTTAAAGCAGAAATCGAACAGAAACTCGAATTCGATTGGTCTCTGATCATGTC
AACGTGTCGTTTAGCATCTAAATTGGCAATGAAGAAATTTGGATTTCAACAATTCTACAATTGCTTCGAC
ACAATTTCAACGCTGTATATTACAATTTATTCACGTACGATTTCATCCAAATGCCTTCTAGCTGAAGCTA
TCTCATGGATTTCCGATTCAGCCGAAATACTCGGACACTTGGATGAGCAGAAAAATGAGCCACATTTCCA
GAAGCTATCGGTTTTCGCCAAAACGAAATGGAACGAGCTCAACGACTTGGTTATGAATCATATCAATTCC
GTATTCACATCCATGTCACTCACAATCAATCCATCTATTTCTATGACCAGCTTTCTGCTGAATGGTCCAA
TATCCGAACCCAATGTTGAATTTTTGAGTCAATTAATCAATTATCTGGTTTCCGTCGAATTCCCACCAAT
GGAGATAATCCACGATAGAGAAGAATCGGGTCCATTGCTACGACGAATTAATCAATCGGAACAAAAACGT
TTGGATATTCAAATAAAGACACAAAATGATGAAGTTAACCGGGAGGATTGGAGACCTGTTTATGTATTGA
TGGATTATGACGTCATAGTTGACAAAATAAGAATTGCTCTAAAAATTTGGGATATCGATGATTTCATCTG
CATTTTGCCATCAACAGTGCTTGATGAACTTGATTATCAGAAAACGAAGAATCGAGCAGTTCGTCCAGTA
ATTCGGGCATTAATGGAGCTTCAAGCAGAGGGAAAAATTGTGCTAAAGAAATGTGATAACGAGAGAAGCT
GCGCGGAGCAATTGGTTCAAAGTGCACGAAGATCTGCAGAAGATCACAAGCATATTGTCGCTTTTCTGTG
CAAAAACCCGAGTGAACAGAAAGAAATGGAAGGAGTTACTTTTTACGATATCGATCAGTTCTACATGAAG
TATTTGGAGTGAGCGGCCGCTTCCCTTTAGTGAGGGTTAATGCTTCGAGCAGACATGATAAGATACATTG
ATGAGTTTGGACAAACCACAACTAGAATGCAGTGAAAAAAATGCTTTATTTGTGAAATTTGTGATGCTAT
TGCTTTATTTGTAACCATTATAAGCTGCAATAAACAAGTTAACAACAACAATTGCATTCATTTTATGTTT
CAGGTTCAGGGGGAGATGTGGGAGGTTTTTTAAAGCAAGTAAAACCTCTACAAATGTGGTAAAATCCGAT
AAGGATCGATCCGGGCTGGCGTAATAGCGAAGAGGCCCGCACCGATCGCCCTTCCCAACAGTTGCGCAGC
CTGAATGGCGAATGG
[124 nt withheld, positions 3236-3359]
C
[91 nt withheld, positions 3361-3451]
A
[49 nt withheld, positions 3453-3501]
CCTTTGACGTTGGAGTCCACGTTCTTT
[37 nt withheld, positions 3529-3565]
ACCCTATCTCGGTCTATTCTTTTGATTTATAAGGGATTTTGCCGATTTCGGCCTATTGGTTAAAAAATGA
GCTGATTTAACAAAAATTTAACGCGAATTTTAACAAAATATTAACGCTTACAATTTCCTGATGCGGTATT
TTCTCCTTACGCATCTGTGCGGTATTTCACACCGCATACGCGGATCTGCGCAGCACCATGGCCTGAAATA
ACCTCTGAAAGAGGAACTTGGTTAGGTACCTTCTGAGGCGGAAAGAACCAGCTGTGGAATGTGTGTCAGT
TAGGGTGTGGAAAGTCCCCAGGCTCCCCAGCAGGCAGAAGTATGCAAAGCATGCATCTCAATTAGTCAGC
AACCAGGTGTGGAAAGTCCCCAGGCTCCCCAGCAGGCAGAAGTATGCAAAGCATGCATCTCAATTAGTCA
GCAACCATAGTCCCGCCCCTAACTCCGCCCATCCCGCCCCTAACTCCGCCCAGTTCCGCCCATTCTCCGC
CCCATGGCTGACTAATTTTTTTTATTTATGCAGAGGCCGAGGCCGCCTCGGCCTCTGAGCTATTCCAGAA
GTAGTGAGGAGGCTTTTTTGGAGGCCTAGGCTTTTGCAAAAAGCTTGATTCTTCTGACACAACAGTCTCG
AACTTAAGGCTAGAGCCACCATGATTGAACAAGATGGATTGCACGCAGGTTCTCCGGCCGCTTGGGTGGA
GAGGCTATTCGGCTATGACTGGGCACAACAGACAATCGGCTGCTCTGATGCCGCCGTGTTCCGGCTGTCA
GCGCAGGGGCGCCCGGTTCTTTTTGTCAAGACCGACCTGTCCGGTGCCCTGAATGAACTGCAGGACGAGG
CAGCGCGGCTATCGTGGCTGGCCACGACGGGCGTTCCTTGCGCAGCTGTGCTCGACGTTGTCACTGAAGC
GGGAAGGGACTGGCTGCTATTGGGCGAAGTGCCGGGGCAGGATCTCCTGTCATCTCACCTTGCTCCTGCC
GAGAAAGTATCCATCATGGCTGATGCAATGCGGCGGCTGCATACGCTTGATCCGGCTACCTGCCCATTCG
ACCACCAAGCGAAACATCGCATCGAGCGAGCACGTACTCGGATGGAAGCCGGTCTTGTCGATCAGGATGA
TCTGGACGAAGAGCATCAGGGGCTCGCGCCAGCCGAACTGTTCGCCAGGCTCAAGGCGCGCATGCCCGAC
GGCGAGGATCTCGTCGTGACCCATGGCGATGCCTGCTTGCCGAATATCATGGTGGAAAATGGCCGCTTTT
CTGGATTCATCGACTGTGGCCGGCTGGGTGTGGCGGACCGCTATCAGGACATAGCGTTGGCTACCCGTGA
TATTGCTGAAGAGCTTGGCGGCGAATGGGCTGACCGCTTCCTCGTGCTTTACGGTATCGCCGCTCCCGAT
TCGCAGCGCATCGCCTTCTATCGCCTTCTTGACGAGTTCTTCTGAGCGGGACTCTGGGGTTCGAAATGAC
CGACCAAGCGACGCCCAACCTGCCATCACGATGGCCGCAATAAAATATCTTTATTTTCATTACATCTGTG
TGTTGGTTTTTTGTGTGAATCGATAGCGATAAGGATCCGCGTATGGTGCACTCTCAGTACAATCTGCTCT
GATGCCGCATAGTTAAGCCAGCCCCGACACCCGCCAACACCCGCTGACGCGCCCTGACGGGCTTGTCTGC
TCCCGGCATCCGCTTACAGACAAGCTGTGACCGTCTCCGGGAGCTGCATGTGTCAGAGGTTTTCACCGTC
ATCACCGAAACGCGCGAGACGAAAGGGCCTCGTGATACGCCTATTTTTATAGGTTAATGTCATGATAATA
ATGGTTTCTTAGACGTCAGGTGGCACTTTTCGGGGAAATGTGCGCGGAACCCCTATTTGTTTATTTTTCT
AAATACATTCAAATATGTATCCGCTCATGAGACAATAACCCTGATAAATGCTTCAATAATATTGAAAAAG
GAAGAGTATGAGTATTCAACATTTCCGTGTCGCCCTTATTCCCTTTTTTGCGGCATTTTGCCTTCCTGTT
TTTGCTCACCCAGAAACGCTGGTGAAAGTAAAAGATGCTGAAGATCAGTTGGGTGCACGAGTGGGTTACA
TCGAACTGGATCTCAACAGCGGTAAGATCCTTGAGAGTTTTCGCCCCGAAGAACGTTTTCCAATGATGAG
CACTTTTAAAGTTCTGCTATGTGGCGCGGTATTATCCCGTATTGACGCCGGGCAAGAGCAACTCGGTCGC
CGCATACACTATTCTCAGAATGACTTGGTTGAGTACTCACCAGTCACAGAAAAGCATCTTACGGATGGCA
TGACAGTAAGAGAATTATGCAGTGCTGCCATAACCATGAGTGATAACACTGCGGCCAACTTACTTCTGAC
AACGATCGGAGGACCGAAGGAGCTAACCGCTTTTTTGCACAACATGGGGGATCATGTAACTCGCCTTGAT
CGTTGGGAACCGGAGCTGAATGAAGCCATACCAAACGACGAGCGTGACACCACGATGCCTGTAGCAATGG
CAACAACGTTGCGCAAACTATTAACTGGCGAACTACTTACTCTAGCTTCCCGGCAACAATTAATAGACTG
GATGGAGGCGGATAAAGTTGCAGGACCACTTCTGCGCTCGGCCCTTCCGGCTGGCTGGTTTATTGCTGAT
AAATCTGGAGCCGGTGAGCGTGGGTCTCGCGGTATCATTGCAGCACTGGGGCCAGATGGTAAGCCCTCCC
GTATCGTAGTTATCTACACGACGGGGAGTCAGGCAACTATGGATGAACGAAATAGACAGATCGCTGAGAT
AGGTGCCTCACTGATTAAGCATTGGTAACTGTCAGACCAAGTTTACTCATATATACTTTAGATTGATTTA
AAACTTCATTTTTAATTTAAAAGGATCTAGGTGAAGATCCTTTTTGATAATCTCATGACCAAAATCCCTT
AACGTGAGTTTTCGTTCCACTGAGCGTCAGACCCCGTAGAAAAGATCAAAGGATCTTCTTGAGATCCTTT
TTTTCTGCGCGTAATCTGCTGCTTGCAAACAAAAAAACCACCGCTACCAGCGGTGGTTTGTTTGCCGGAT
CAAGAGCTACCAACTCTTTTTCCGAAGGTAACTGGCTTCAGCAGAGCGCAGATACCAAATACTGTTCTTC
TAGTGTAGCCGTAGTTAGGCCACCACTTCAAGAACTCTGTAGCACCGCCTACATACCTCGCTCTGCTAAT
CCTGTTACCAGTGGCTGCTGCCAGTGGCGATAAGTCGTGTCTTACCGGGTTGGACTCAAGACGATAGTTA
CCGGATAAGGCGCAGCGGTCGGGCTGAACGGGGGGTTCGTGCACACAGCCCAGCTTGGAGCGAACGACCT
ACACCGAACTGAGATACCTACAGCGTGAGCTATGAGAAAGCGCCACGCTTCCCGAAGGGAGAAAGGCGGA
CAGGTATCCGGTAAGCGGCAGGGTCGGAACAGGAGAGCGCACGAGGGAGCTTCCAGGGGGAAACGCCTGG
TATCTTTATAGTCCTGTCGGGTTTCGCCACCTCTGACTTGAGCGTCGATTTTTGTGATGCTCGTCAGGGG
GGCGGAGCCTATGGAAAAACGCCAGCAACGCGGCCTTTTTACGGTTCCTGGCCTTTTGCTGGCCTTTTGC
TCACATGGCTCGACAGATCT
